>Addgene plasmid #106286 | pJL1 ATF1 | depositor full sequence | sequence record 208510 | pJL1 ATF1 sequence 3344 bps
TTGAGATCCTTTTTTTCTGCGCGTAATCTGCTGCTTGCAAACAAAAAAACCACCGCTACCAGCGGTGGTT
TGTTTGCCGGATCAAGAGCTACCAACTCTTTTTCCGAAGGTAACTGGCTTCAGCAGAGCGCAGATACCAA
ATACTGTTCTTCTAGTGTAGCCGTAGTTAGGCCACCACTTCAAGAACTCTGTAGCACCGCCTACATACCT
CGCTCTGCTAATCCTGTTACCAGTGGCTGCTGCCAGTGGCGATAAGTCGTGTCTTACCGGGTTGGACTCA
AGACGATAGTTACCGGATAAGGCGCAGCGGTCGGGCTGAACGGGGGGTTCGTGCACACAGCCCAGCTTGG
AGCGAACGACCTACACCGAACTGAGATACCTACAGCGTGAGCTATGAGAAAGCGCCACGCTTCCCGAAGG
GAGAAAGGCGGACAGGTATCCGGTAAGCGGCAGGGTCGGAACAGGAGAGCGCACGAGGGAGCTTCCAGGG
GGAAACGCCTGGTATCTTTATAGTCCTGTCGGGTTTCGCCACCTCTGACTTGAGCGTCGATTTTTGTGAT
GCTCGTCAGGGGGGCGGAGCCTATGGAAAAACGCCAGCAACGCGATCCCGCGAAATTAATACGACTCACT
ATAGGGAGACCACAACGGTTTCCCTCTAGAAATAATTTTGTTTAACTTTAAGAAGGAGATATACATATGA
ATGAAATTGATGAAAAGAACCAAGCCCCAGTACAGCAAGAATGCTTAAAAGAAATGATTCAGAACGGACA
TGCCCGTCGTATGGGGTCGGTCGAGGACCTGTATGTGGCGCTTAACCGTCAGAACCTTTATCGTAACTTT
TGTACATACGGGGAGCTGAGTGACTACTGCACACGTGACCAACTTACACTGGCGCTGCGTGAGATTTGCC
TGAAAAATCCTACTCTTTTACATATCGTGTTGCCCACGCGCTGGCCGAACCACGAAAACTACTATCGCAG
TTCCGAGTATTACTCGCGTCCACATCCCGTCCACGACTACATCTCCGTATTACAAGAATTGAAACTTAGT
GGAGTAGTGCTTAATGAACAACCTGAGTACTCAGCAGTGATGAAGCAGATCTTAGAAGAATTCAAGAATT
CAAAGGGCAGTTATACAGCGAAAATTTTTAAACTTACAACCACACTGACAATTCCTTACTTCGGCCCGAC
TGGACCCAGTTGGCGCCTTATCTGTCTTCCGGAGGAACATACTGAGAAATGGAAGAAATTTATTTTCGTC
AGCAACCATTGCATGTCGGACGGACGCAGTTCAATTCATTTTTTCCATGATTTACGCGACGAGTTAAATA
ATATTAAGACCCCTCCTAAAAAGTTAGACTATATTTTTAAGTACGAGGAGGATTACCAGTTGCTTCGTAA
ACTTCCCGAACCAATCGAAAAGGTGATCGATTTCCGCCCTCCGTACTTATTTATCCCCAAAAGCCTTTTA
TCGGGATTCATTTACAACCATCTTCGTTTCAGCAGCAAAGGGGTCTGTATGCGCATGGACGACGTGGAAA
AAACTGACGATGTTGTAACAGAAATTATTAACATTTCCCCGACTGAATTCCAAGCCATTAAGGCGAACAT
TAAATCAAATATCCAAGGCAAATGTACGATTACCCCCTTTCTGCACGTGTGTTGGTTCGTGAGCCTTCAC
AAGTGGGGCAAATTTTTTAAGCCCTTAAATTTTGAGTGGCTTACGGATATTTTCATCCCCGCAGATTGTC
GTTCCCAATTACCTGATGATGATGAGATGCGTCAGATGTACCGTTACGGTGCCAACGTAGGTTTCATTGA
CTTTACGCCATGGATTTCAGAATCCGACATGAACGATAACAAAGAAAATTTCTGGCCTCTGATTGAACAT
TACCATGAAGTTATTTCAGAAGCACTGCGTAATAAGAAACACCTTCACGGATTAGGGTTCAACATCCAAG
GATTTGTACAAAAGTACGTTAACATCGACAAGGTGATGTGCGATCGTGCAATTGGCAAACGTCGTGGCGG
TACACTGTTGTCCAATGTGGGACTGTTTAATCAGCTGGAGGAGCCTGACGCTAAATACAGCATTTGTGAC
CTTGCCTTCGGTCAGTTTCAAGGCAGCTGGCACCAAGCTTTTTCATTAGGGGTGTGTAGCACTAATGTAA
AAGGGATGAACATTGTGGTCGCGAGCACGAAAAATGTTGTGGGGTCACAGGAATCATTAGAAGAACTGTG
CAGTATTTACAAAGCTTTGTTGCTGGGTCCATAATAAGTCGACCGGCTGCTAACAAAGCCCGAAAGGAAG
CTGAGTTGGCTGCTGCCACCGCTGAGCAATAACTAGCATAACCCCTTGGGGCCTCTAAACGGGTCTTGAG
GGGTTTTTTGCTGAAAGCCAATTCTGATTAGAAAAACTCATCGAGCATCAAATGAAACTGCAATTTATTC
ATATCAGGATTATCAATACCATATTTTTGAAAAAGCCGTTTCTGTAATGAAGGAGAAAACTCACCGAGGC
AGTTCCATAGGATGGCAAGATCCTGGTATCGGTCTGCGATTCCGACTCGTCCAACATCAATACAACCTAT
TAATTTCCCCTCGTCAAAAATAAGGTTATCAAGTGAGAAATCACCATGAGTGACGACTGAATCCGGTGAG
AATGGCAAAAGCTTATGCATTTCTTTCCAGACTTGTTCAACAGGCCAGCCATTACGCTCGTCATCAAAAT
CACTCGCATCAACCAAACCGTTATTCATTCGTGATTGCGCCTGAGCGAGACGAAATACGCGATCGCTGTT
AAAAGGACAATTACAAACAGGAATCGAATGCAACCGGCGCAGGAACACTGCCAGCGCATCAACAATATTT
TCACCTGAATCAGGATATTCTTCTAATACCTGGAATGCTGTTTTCCCGGGGATCGCAGTGGTGAGTAACC
ATGCATCATCAGGAGTACGGATAAAATGCTTGATGGTCGGAAGAGGCATAAATTCCGTCAGCCAGTTTAG
TCTGACCATCTCATCTGTAACATCATTGGCAACGCTACCTTTGCCATGTTTCAGAAACAACTCTGGCGCA
TCGGGCTTCCCATACAATCGATAGATTGTCGCACCTGATTGCCCGACATTATCGCGAGCCCATTTATACC
CATATAAATCAGCATCCATGTTGGAATTTAATCGCGGCTTCGAGCAAGACGTTTCCCGTTGAATATGGCT
CATAACACCCCTTGTATTACTGTTTATGTAAGCAGACAGTTTTATTGTTCATGATGATATATTTTTATCT
TGTGCAATGTAACATCAGAGATTTTGAGACACAACGTGAGATCAAAGGATCTTC
Features (pLannotate 1.2.2; 7 found; start..end, strand, type, name):
      1..589     +  rep_origin     ori: high-copy-number ColE1/pMB1/pBR322/pUC origin of replication
    617..635     +  promoter       T7 promoter: promoter for bacteriophage T7 RNA polymerase
    667..689     +  RBS            RBS: efficient ribosome binding site from bacteriophage T7 gene 10 (Olins and Rangwala, 1989)
    697..2271    +  CDS            ATF1: ATF1_YEAST - Experimental evidence at protein level: Swiss-Prot protein existence level 1. Major alcohol O-acetyltransferase that uses acetyl-CoA to synthesize acetate esters from various alcohols, producing ethyl acetate, isoamyl acetate, isobutyl acetate, butyl acetate, hexyl acetate, heptyl acetate and octyl acetate (PubMed:7764365, PubMed:9758847, PubMed:10653746, PubMed:12937998, PubMed:16845703, PubMed:18597084, PubMed:17891501, PubMed:25306884, PubMed:28160314). The alcohol acyltransferase activity is promiscuous with regard to alcohol but relatively specific for acetyl-CoA since ATF1 d
   2286..2335    +  CDS            SET1 (fragment): solubility-enhancement tag derived from T7 phage gene 10B
   2343..2390    +  terminator     T7 terminator: transcription terminator for bacteriophage T7 RNA polymerase
   2408..3223    -  CDS            KanR: aminoglycoside phosphotransferase; aph(3')-Ia; confers resistance to kanamycin in bacteria or G418 (Geneticin®) in eukaryotes
