>Addgene plasmid #106286 | pJL1 ATF1 | addgene full sequence | sequence record 218044 | Addgene NGS Result
TTGAGATCCTTTTTTTCTGCGCGTAATCTGCTGCTTGCAAACAAAAAAACCACCGCTACCAGCGGTGGTT
TGTTTGCCGGATCAAGAGCTACCAACTCTTTTTCCGAAGGTAACTGGCTTCAGCAGAGCGCAGATACCAA
ATACTGTTCTTCTAGTGTAGCCGTAGTTAGGCCACCACTTCAAGAACTCTGTAGCACCGCCTACATACCT
CGCTCTGCTAATCCTGTTACCAGTGGCTGCTGCCAGTGGCGATAAGTCGTGTCTTACCGGGTTGGACTCA
AGACGATAGTTACCGGATAAGGCGCAGCGGTCGGGCTGAACGGGGGGTTCGTGCACACAGCCCAGCTTGG
AGCGAACGACCTACACCGAACTGAGATACCTACAGCGTGAGCTATGAGAAAGCGCCACGCTTCCCGAAGG
GAGAAAGGCGGACAGGTATCCGGTAAGCGGCAGGGTCGGAACAGGAGAGCGCACGAGGGAGCTTCCAGGG
GGAAACGCCTGGTATCTTTATAGTCCTGTCGGGTTTCGCCACCTCTGACTTGAGCGTCGATTTTTGTGAT
GCTCGTCAGGGGGGCGGAGCCTATGGAAAAACGCCAGCAACGCGATCCCGCGAAATTAATACGACTCACT
ATAGGGAGACCACAACGGTTTCCCTCTAGAAATAATTTTGTTAACTTTAAGAAGGAGATATACATATGAA
TGAAATTGATGAAAAGAACCAAGCCCCAGTACAGCAAGAATGCTTAAAAGAAATGATTCAGAACGGACAT
GCCCGTCGTATGGGGTCGGTCGAGGACCTGTATGTGGCGCTTAACCGTCAGAACCTTTATCGTAACTTTT
GTACATACGGGGAGCTGAGTGACTACTGCACACGTGACCAACTTACACTGGCGCTGCGTGAGATTTGCCT
GAAAAATCCTACTCTTTTACATATCGTGTTGCCCACGCGCTGGCCGAACCACGAAAACTACTATCGCAGT
TCCGAGTATTACTCGCGTCCACATCCCGTCCACGACTACATCTCCGTATTACAAGAATTGAAACTTAGTG
GAGTAGTGCTTAATGAACAACCTGAGTACTCAGCAGTGATGAAGCAGATCTTAGAAGAATTCAAGAATTC
AAAGGGCAGTTATACAGCGAAAATTTTTAAACTTACAACCACACTGACAATTCCTTACTTCGGCCCGACT
GGACCCAGTTGGCGCCTTATCTGTCTTCCGGAGGAACATACTGAGAAATGGAAGAAATTTATTTTCGTCA
GCAACCATTGCATGTCGGACGGACGCAGTTCAATTCATTTTTTCCATGATTTACGCGACGAGTTAAATAA
TATTAAGACCCCTCCTAAAAAGTTAGACTATATTTTTAAGTACGAGGAGGATTACCAGTTGCTTCGTAAA
CTTCCCGAACCAATCGAAAAGGTGATCGATTTCCGCCCTCCGTACTTATTTATCCCCAAAAGCCTTTTAT
CGGGATTCATTTACAACCATCTTCGTTTCAGCAGCAAAGGGGTCTGTATGCGCATGGACGACGTGGAAAA
AACTGACGATGTTGTAACAGAAATTATTAACATTTCCCCGACTGAATTCCAAGCCATTAAGGCGAACATT
AAATCAAATATCCAAGGCAAATGTACGATTACCCCCTTTCTGCACGTGTGTTGGTTCGTGAGCCTTCACA
AGTGGGGCAAATTTTTTAAGCCCTTAAATTTTGAGTGGCTTACGGATATTTTCATCCCCGCAGATTGTCG
TTCCCAATTACCTGATGATGATGAGATGCGTCAGATGTACCGTTACGGTGCCAACGTAGGTTTCATTGAC
TTTACGCCATGGATTTCAGAATCCGACATGAACGATAACAAAGAAAATTTCTGGCCTCTGATTGAACATT
ACCATGAAGTTATTTCAGAAGCACTGCGTAATAAGAAACACCTTCACGGATTAGGGTTCAACATCCAAGG
ATTTGTACAAAAGTACGTTAACATCGACAAGGTGATGTGCGATCGTGCAATTGGCAAACGTCGTGGCGGT
ACACTGTTGTCCAATGTGGGACTGTTTAATCAGCTGGAGGAGCCTGACGCTAAATACAGCATTTGTGACC
TTGCCTTCGGTCAGTTTCAAGGCAGCTGGCACCAAGCTTTTTCATTAGGGGTGTGTAGCACTAATGTAAA
AGGGATGAACATTGTGGTCGCGAGCACGAAAAATGTTGTGGGGTCACAGGAATCATTAGAAGAACTGTGC
AGTATTTACAAAGCTTTGTTGCTGGGTCCATAATAAGTCGACCGGCTGCTAACAAAGCCCGAAAGGAAGC
TGAGTTGGCTGCTGCCACCGCTGAGCAATAACTAGCATAACCCCTTGGGGCCTCTAAACGGGTCTTGAGG
GGTTTTTTGCTGAAAGCCAATTCTGATTAGAAAAACTCATCGAGCATCAAATGAAACTGCAATTTATTCA
TATCAGGATTATCAATACCATATTTTTGAAAAAGCCGTTTCTGTAATGAAGGAGAAAACTCACCGAGGCA
GTTCCATAGGATGGCAAGATCCTGGTATCGGTCTGCGATTCCGACTCGTCCAACATCAATACAACCTATT
AATTTCCCCTCGTCAAAAATAAGGTTATCAAGTGAGAAATCACCATGAGTGACGACTGAATCCGGTGAGA
ATGGCAAAAGCTTATGCATTTCTTTCCAGACTTGTTCAACAGGCCAGCCATTACGCTCGTCATCAAAATC
ACTCGCATCAACCAAACCGTTATTCATTCGTGATTGCGCCTGAGCGAGACGAAATACGCGATCGCTGTTA
AAAGGACAATTACAAACAGGAATCGAATGCAACCGGCGCAGGAACACTGCCAGCGCATCAACAATATTTT
CACCTGAATCAGGATATTCTTCTAATACCTGGAATGCTGTTTTCCCGGGGATCGCAGTGGTGAGTAACCA
TGCATCATCAGGAGTACGGATAAAATGCTTGATGGTCGGAAGAGGCATAAATTCCGTCAGCCAGTTTAGT
CTGACCATCTCATCTGTAACATCATTGGCAACGCTACCTTTGCCATGTTTCAGAAACAACTCTGGCGCAT
CGGGCTTCCCATACAATCGATAGATTGTCGCACCTGATTGCCCGACATTATCGCGAGCCCATTTATACCC
ATATAAATCAGCATCCATGTTGGAATTTAATCGCGGCTTCGAGCAAGACGTTTCCCGTTGAATATGGCTC
ATAACACCCCTTGTATTACTGTTTATGTAAGCAGACAGTTTTATTGTTCATGATGATATATTTTTATCTT
GTGCAATGTAACATCAGAGATTTTGAGACACAACGTGAGATCAAAGGATCTTC
Features (pLannotate 1.2.2; 7 found; start..end, strand, type, name):
      1..589     +  rep_origin     ori: high-copy-number ColE1/pMB1/pBR322/pUC origin of replication
    617..635     +  promoter       T7 promoter: promoter for bacteriophage T7 RNA polymerase
    671..688     +  RBS            RBS (fragment): efficient ribosome binding site from bacteriophage T7 gene 10 (Olins and Rangwala, 1989)
    696..2270    +  CDS            ATF1: ATF1_YEAST - Experimental evidence at protein level: Swiss-Prot protein existence level 1. Major alcohol O-acetyltransferase that uses acetyl-CoA to synthesize acetate esters from various alcohols, producing ethyl acetate, isoamyl acetate, isobutyl acetate, butyl acetate, hexyl acetate, heptyl acetate and octyl acetate (PubMed:7764365, PubMed:9758847, PubMed:10653746, PubMed:12937998, PubMed:16845703, PubMed:18597084, PubMed:17891501, PubMed:25306884, PubMed:28160314). The alcohol acyltransferase activity is promiscuous with regard to alcohol but relatively specific for acetyl-CoA since ATF1 d
   2285..2334    +  CDS            SET1 (fragment): solubility-enhancement tag derived from T7 phage gene 10B
   2342..2389    +  terminator     T7 terminator: transcription terminator for bacteriophage T7 RNA polymerase
   2407..3222    -  CDS            KanR: aminoglycoside phosphotransferase; aph(3')-Ia; confers resistance to kanamycin in bacteria or G418 (Geneticin®) in eukaryotes
