[The description below was written by a language model from this plasmid's Addgene catalogue record and pLannotate feature annotations shown in this document.]
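Description:
pJL1 ATF1 is a small, high-copy bacterial expression plasmid built on the pJL1 backbone, carrying the Saccharomyces cerevisiae ATF1 gene (alcohol acetyltransferase I) under control of a bacteriophage T7 promoter. It replicates in E. coli from a ColE1/pUC-type origin and is selected with kanamycin through an aph(3')-Ia (KanR) cassette, which lies on the opposite strand to the expression unit.

The expression cassette is compact and linear in logic. The T7 promoter is followed by the efficient ribosome binding site from T7 gene 10, then the ATF1 open reading frame of roughly 1.6 kb, and finally a T7 terminator. Transcription therefore depends on a supply of T7 RNA polymerase, either from a suitable host strain or added to an in vitro reaction. A short fragment annotated as part of a T7 gene 10B-derived solubility tag sits between the end of the ATF1 coding sequence and the terminator. It is separated from the annotated ATF1 region, and the record does not indicate that it is fused to the protein, so it may simply be residual sequence upstream of the terminator. ATF1 uses acetyl-CoA to convert various alcohols into acetate esters such as isoamyl acetate and ethyl acetate, which are volatile, odorous compounds. The insert was derived in part from an iGEM part and assembled by Gibson cloning.

The plasmid was deposited in connection with a modular synthetic biology education kit, although the record does not say how ATF1 is used in that kit. The two sequence records are about 3.34 kb and agree closely with each other, whereas the catalogue lists a total size of 3771 bp and a 2724 bp backbone, so the catalogue sizes appear inconsistent with the sequenced plasmid.
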