Addgene plasmid #106286: pJL1 ATF1
Purpose: Expresses ATF1 in Ecoli off a T7 promoter
Depositing lab: James Collins. Depositing organization: Massachusetts Institute of Technology. Publication: BioBits Explorer: A modular synthetic biology education kit. Huang A, Nguyen PQ, Stark JC, Takahashi MK, Donghia N, Ferrante T, Dy AJ, Hsu KJ, Dubner RS, Pardee K, Jewett MC, Collins JJ. Sci Adv. 2018 Aug 1;4(8):eaat5105. doi: 10.1126/sciadv.aat5105. eCollection 2018 Aug. PubMed 30083608.
Backbone
  Vector backbone: pJL1
  Backbone manufacturer: Michael Jewett Lab
  Backbone size w/o insert (bp): 2724
  Total vector size (bp): 3771
  Vector type: Bacterial Expression
Growth in bacteria
  Bacterial resistance: Kanamycin, 50 μg/mL
  Growth temperature: 37°C
  Growth strain: DH5alpha
  Copy number: High Copy
Gene/Insert
  Gene/Insert name: ATF1 (alt name: alcohol acetyltransferase I)
  Species: Saccharomyces cerevisiae
  Insert size (bp): 1581
  Promoter: T7
  Cloning method: Gibson Cloning
  Sequencing primers: 5′ GAAATTAATACGACTCACTATAGGGAGACC; 3′ GCTCGAGGTTATCCGGATATAGTTC
Resource information
  A portion of this plasmid was derived from a plasmid made by: IGEM part: BBa_J45014
Terms and licenses: Academic/Nonprofit Terms; Industry Terms: Not Available to Industry
How to cite: pJL1 ATF1 was a gift from James Collins (Addgene plasmid # 106286 ; http://n2t.net/addgene:106286 ; RRID:Addgene_106286)
